>Addgene plasmid #242917 | pCK948 | addgene full sequence | sequence record 488018 | Addgene NGS Result
AAGATCATCTTATTAATCAGATAAAATATTTCTAGATTTCAGTGCAATTTATCTCTTCAAATGTAGCACC
TGAAGTCAGCCCCATACGATATAAGTTGTTACTAGTGCTTGGATTCTCACCAATAAAAAACGCCCGGCGG
CAACCGAGCGTTCTGAACAAATCCAGATGGAGTTCTGAGGTCATTACTGGATCTATCAACAGGAGTCCAA
GCGAGCTCGATATCAAATTACGCCCCGCCCTGCCACTCATCGCAGTACTGTTGTAATTCATTAAGCATTC
TGCCGACATGGAAGCCATCACAAACGGCATGATGAACCTGAATCGCCAGCGGCATCAGCACCTTGTCGCC
TTGCGTATAATATTTGCCCATGGTGAAAACGGGGGCGAAGAAGTTGTCCATATTGGCCACGTTTAAATCA
AAACTGGTGAAACTCACCCAGGGATTGGCTGAGACGAAAAACATATTCTCAATAAACCCTTTAGGGAAAT
AGGCCAGGTTTTCACCGTAACACGCCACATCTTGCGAATATATGTGTAGAAACTGCCGGAAATCGTCGTG
GTATTCACTCCAGAGCGATGAAAACGTTTCAGTTTGCTCATGGAAAACGGTGTAACAAGGGTGAACACTA
TCCCATATCACCAGCTCACCGTCTTTCATTGCCATACGAAATTCCGGATGAGCATTCATCAGGCGGGCAA
GAATGTGAATAAAGGCCGGATAAAACTTGTGCTTATTTTTCTTTACGGTCTTTAAAAAGGCCGTAATATC
CAGCTGAACGGTCTGGTTATAGGTACATTGAGCAACTGACTGAAATGCCTCAAAATGTTCTTTACGATGC
CATTGGGATATATCAACGGTGGTATATCCAGTGATTTTTTTCTCCATTTTAGCTTCCTTAGCTCCTGAAA
ATCTCGATAACTCAAAAAATACGCCCGGTAGTGATCTTATTTCATTATGGTGAAAGTTGGAACCTCTTAC
GTGCCGATCAACGTCTCATTTTCGCCAGATATCGACGTCTTAAGTTACGAAATCATCCTGTGGAGCTTAG
TAGGTTTAGCAAGATGGCAGCGCCTAAATGTAGAATGATAAAAGGATTAAGAGATTAATTTCCCTAAAAA
TGATAAAACAAGCGTTTTGAAAGCGCTTGTTTTTTTGGTTTGCAGTCAGAGTAGAATAGAAGTATCAAAA
AAAGCACCGACTCGGTGCCACTTTTTCAAGTTGATAACGGACTAGCCTTATTTTAACTTGCTATGCTGTT
TTGAATGGTTCCAACAAGATTATTTTATAACTTTTATAACAAATAATCAAGGAGAAATTCAAAGAAATTT
ATCAGCCATAAAACAATACTTAATACTATAGAATGATAACAAAATAAACTACTTTTTAAAAGAATTTTGT
GTTATAATCTATTTATTATTAAGTATTGGGTAATATTTTTTGAAGAGATATTTTGAAAAAGAAAAATTAA
AGCATATTAAACTAATTTCGGAGGTCATTAAAACTATTATTGAAATCATCAAACTCATTATGGATTTAAT
TTAAACTTTTTATTTTAGGAGGCAAAAATGGATAAGAAATACTCAATAGGCTTAGCTATCGGCACAAATA
GCGTCGGATGGGCGGTGATCACTGATGAATATAAGGTTCCGTCTAAAAAGTTCAAGGTTCTGGGAAATAC
AGACCGCCACAGTATCAAAAAAAATCTTATAGGGGCTCTTTTATTTGACAGTGGAGAGACAGCGGAAGCG
ACTCGTCTCAAACGGACAGCTCGTAGAAGGTATACACGTCGGAAGAATCGTATTTGTTATCTACAGGAGA
TTTTTTCAAATGAGATGGCGAAAGTAGATGATAGTTTCTTTCATCGACTTGAAGAGTCTTTTTTGGTGGA
AGAAGACAAGAAGCATGAACGTCATCCTATTTTTGGAAATATAGTAGATGAAGTTGCTTATCATGAGAAA
TATCCAACTATCTATCATCTGCGAAAAAAATTGGTAGATTCTACTGATAAAGCGGATTTGCGCTTAATCT
ATTTGGCCTTAGCGCATATGATTAAGTTTCGTGGTCATTTTTTGATTGAGGGAGATTTAAATCCTGATAA
TAGTGATGTGGACAAACTATTTATCCAGTTGGTACAAACCTACAATCAATTATTTGAAGAAAACCCTATT
AACGCAAGTGGAGTAGATGCTAAAGCGATTCTTTCTGCACGATTGAGTAAATCAAGACGATTAGAAAATC
TCATTGCTCAGCTCCCCGGTGAGAAGAAAAATGGCTTATTTGGGAATCTCATTGCTTTGTCATTGGGTTT
GACCCCTAATTTTAAATCAAATTTTGATTTGGCAGAAGATGCTAAATTACAGCTTTCAAAAGATACTTAC
GATGATGATTTAGATAATTTATTGGCGCAAATTGGAGATCAATATGCTGATTTGTTTTTGGCAGCTAAGA
ATTTATCAGATGCTATTTTACTTTCAGATATCCTAAGAGTAAATACTGAAATAACTAAGGCTCCCCTATC
AGCTTCAATGATTAAACGCTACGATGAACATCATCAAGACTTGACTCTTTTAAAAGCTTTAGTTCGACAA
CAACTTCCAGAAAAGTATAAAGAAATCTTTTTTGATCAATCAAAAAACGGATATGCAGGTTATATTGATG
GGGGAGCTAGCCAAGAAGAATTTTATAAATTTATCAAACCAATTTTAGAAAAAATGGATGGTACTGAGGA
ATTATTGGTGAAACTAAATCGTGAAGATTTGCTGCGCAAGCAACGGACCTTTGACAACGGCTCTATTCCC
CATCAAATTCACTTGGGTGAGCTGCATGCTATTTTGAGAAGACAAGAAGACTTTTATCCATTTTTAAAAG
ACAATCGTGAGAAGATTGAAAAAATCTTGACTTTTCGAATTCCTTATTATGTTGGTCCATTGGCGCGTGG
CAATAGTCGTTTTGCATGGATGACTCGGAAGTCTGAAGAAACAATTACCCCATGGAATTTTGAAGAAGTT
GTCGATAAAGGTGCTTCAGCTCAATCATTTATTGAACGCATGACAAACTTTGATAAAAATCTTCCAAATG
AAAAAGTACTACCAAAACATAGTTTGCTTTATGAGTATTTTACGGTTTATAACGAATTGACAAAGGTCAA
ATATGTTACTGAAGGAATGCGAAAACCAGCATTTCTTTCAGGTGAACAGAAGAAAGCCATTGTTGATTTA
CTCTTCAAAACAAATCGAAAAGTAACCGTTAAGCAATTAAAAGAAGATTATTTCAAAAAAATAGAATGTT
TTGATAGTGTTGAAATTTCAGGAGTTGAAGATAGATTTAATGCTTCATTAGGTACCTACCATGATTTGCT
AAAAATTATTAAAGATAAAGATTTTTTGGATAATGAAGAAAATGAAGATATCTTAGAGGATATTGTTTTA
ACATTGACCTTATTTGAAGATAGGGAGATGATTGAGGAAAGACTTAAAACATATGCTCACCTCTTTGATG
ATAAGGTGATGAAACAGCTTAAACGTCGCCGTTATACTGGTTGGGGACGTTTGTCTCGAAAATTGATTAA
TGGTATTAGGGATAAGCAATCTGGCAAAACAATATTAGATTTTTTGAAATCAGATGGTTTTGCCAATCGC
AATTTTATGCAGCTGATCCATGATGATAGTTTGACATTTAAAGAAGACATTCAAAAAGCACAAGTGTCTG
GACAAGGCGATAGTTTACATGAACATATTGCAAATTTAGCTGGTAGCCCTGCTATTAAAAAAGGTATTTT
ACAGACTGTAAAAGTTGTTGATGAATTGGTCAAAGTAATGGGGCGGCATAAGCCAGAAAATATCGTTATT
GAAATGGCACGTGAAAATCAGACAACTCAAAAGGGCCAGAAAAATTCGCGAGAGCGTATGAAACGAATCG
AAGAAGGTATCAAAGAATTAGGAAGTCAGATTCTTAAAGAGCATCCTGTTGAAAATACTCAATTGCAAAA
TGAAAAGCTCTATCTCTATTATCTCCAAAATGGAAGAGACATGTATGTGGACCAAGAATTAGATATTAAT
CGTTTAAGTGATTATGATGTCGATGCCATTGTTCCACAAAGTTTCCTTAAAGACGATTCAATAGACAATA
AGGTCTTAACGCGTTCTGATAAAAATCGTGGTAAATCGGATAACGTTCCAAGTGAAGAAGTAGTCAAAAA
GATGAAAAACTATTGGAGACAACTTCTAAACGCCAAGTTAATCACTCAACGTAAGTTTGATAATTTAACG
AAAGCTGAACGTGGAGGTTTGAGTGAACTTGATAAAGCTGGTTTTATCAAACGCCAATTGGTTGAAACTC
GCCAAATCACTAAGCATGTGGCACAAATTTTGGATAGTCGCATGAATACTAAATACGATGAAAATGATAA
ACTTATTCGAGAGGTTAAAGTGATTACCTTAAAATCTAAATTAGTTTCTGACTTCCGAAAAGATTTCCAA
TTCTATAAAGTACGTGAGATTAACAATTACCATCATGCCCATGATGCGTATCTAAATGCCGTCGTTGGAA
CTGCTTTGATTAAGAAATATCCAAAACTTGAATCGGAGTTTGTCTATGGTGATTATAAAGTTTATGATGT
TCGTAAAATGATTGCTAAGTCTGAGCAAGAAATAGGCAAAGCAACCGCAAAATATTTCTTTTACTCTAAT
ATCATGAACTTCTTCAAAACAGAAATTACACTTGCAAATGGAGAGATTCGCAAACGCCCTCTAATCGAAA
CTAATGGGGAAACTGGAGAAATTGTCTGGGATAAAGGGCGAGATTTTGCCACAGTGCGCAAAGTATTGTC
CATGCCCCAAGTCAATATTGTCAAGAAAACAGAAGTACAGACAGGCGGATTCTCCAAGGAGTCAATTTTA
CCAAAAAGAAATTCGGACAAGCTTATTGCTCGTAAAAAAGACTGGGATCCAAAAAAATATGGTGGTTTTG
ATAGTCCAACGGTAGCTTATTCAGTCCTAGTGGTTGCTAAGGTGGAAAAAGGGAAATCGAAGAAGTTAAA
ATCCGTTAAAGAGTTACTAGGGATCACAATTATGGAAAGAAGTTCCTTTGAAAAAAATCCGATTGACTTT
TTAGAAGCTAAAGGATATAAGGAAGTTAAAAAAGACTTAATCATTAAACTACCTAAATATAGTCTTTTTG
AGTTAGAAAACGGTCGTAAACGGATGCTGGCTAGTGCCGGAGAATTACAAAAAGGAAATGAGCTGGCTCT
GCCAAGCAAATATGTGAATTTTTTATATTTAGCTAGTCATTATGAAAAGTTGAAGGGTAGTCCAGAAGAT
AACGAACAAAAACAATTGTTTGTGGAGCAGCATAAGCATTATTTAGATGAGATTATTGAGCAAATCAGTG
AATTTTCTAAGCGTGTTATTTTAGCAGATGCCAATTTAGATAAAGTTCTTAGTGCATATAACAAACATAG
AGACAAACCAATACGTGAACAAGCAGAAAATATTATTCATTTATTTACGTTGACGAATCTTGGAGCTCCC
GCTGCTTTTAAATATTTTGATACAACAATTGATCGTAAACGATATACGTCTACAAAAGAAGTTTTAGATG
CCACTCTTATCCATCAATCCATCACTGGTCTTTATGAAACACGCATTGATTTGAGTCAGCTAGGAGGTGA
CTAACTCGAGTAAGGATCTCCAGGCATCAAATAAAACGAAAGGCTCAGTCGAAAGACTGGGCCTTTCGTT
TTATCTGTTGTTTGTCGGTGAACGCTCTCTACTAGAGTCACACTGGCTCACCTTCGGGTGGGCCTTTCTG
CGTTTATACCTAGAGCGCCCGGAAGAGAGTCAATTCAGGGTGGTGAATCCCCAGATCTTTTACGGCTAGC
TCAGCCCTAGGTATTATGCTAGCGAATTCATTAAAGAGGAGAAAGGTACCATGGGGCCCGCTTCTAACTT
TACTCAGTTCGTTCTCGTCGACAATGGCGGAACTGGCGACGTGACTGTCGCCCCAAGCAACTTCGCTAAC
GGGATCGCTGAATGGATCAGCTCTAACTCGCGTTCACAGGCTTACAAAGTAACCTGTAGCGTTCGTCAGA
GCTCTGCGCAGAATCGCAAATACACCATCAAAGTCGAGGTGCCTAAAGGCGCCTGGCGTTCGTACTTAAA
TATGGAACTAACCATTCCAATTTTCGCCACGAATTCCGACTGCGAGCTTATTGTTAAGGCAATGCAAGGT
CTCCTAAAAGATGGAAACCCGATTCCCTCAGCAATCGCAGCAAACTCCGGCATCTACGGTGGCGGAGGTA
GCATGTATATTGAACAGCATTCTCGCTATCAAAATAAAGCTAATAACATCCAATTAAGATATGATGATAA
GCAGTTTCATACAACGGTTATCAAAGATGTTCTATTATGGATTGAACATAATTTAGATCAGTCTTTACTG
CTTGATGATGTGGCGAATAAAGCGGGTTATACCAAGTGGTATTTTCAGCGGCTGTTCAAAAAAGTAACAG
GGGTCACACTGGCTAGCTATATTCGTGCTCGTCGTTTGACGAAAGCGGCTGTTGAGTTGAGGTTGACGAA
AAAAACTATCCTTGAGATCGCATTAAAATATCAATTTGATTCCCAACAATCTTTTACACGTCGATTTAAG
TACATTTTTAAGGTTACACCAAGTTATTATCGGCGTAATAAATTATGGGAATTGGAGGCAATGCACTAAG
CGGCCGCCACGCAAAAAACCCCGCTTCGGCGGGGTTTTTTCGCCCTAGGGATATATTCCGCTTCCTCGCT
CACTGACTCGCTACGCTCGGTCGTTCGACTGCGGCGAGCGGAAATGGCTTACGAACGGGGCGGAGATTTC
CTGCCCGGGGCGAAAAAACCCCGCCGAAGCGGGGTTTTTTGCGTGGGCGCGCCTTAATTTGCTGCTTTCC
ATTGAGCCTGTTTCTCTGCGCGACGTTCGCGGCGGCGTGTGCGTGCATTCATTTGCAAACTGAGTTGCAG
CAACTCTTTTTCCTGCTGCATCTGAAACTCACGTAAATCCAGCGGCAGTGTTGGAAGCGAGGTGGTTTCT
GAAACGGCGATAGCGTCTTCAGGCGGACGCCGTTTAAAGGGATCAATAATGATGTCATCAAGCGGATAAT
CGCTGGTGCCGTGGCGATACACTGAACGTTCCACCACGTTTTTCAATTCACGAATATTTCCCGGCCAACG
ATAATTCAGCAATGTTTCTCTGGCGCGCTCCGTAAACCCCGGGAACAGAGGCAGCTTGATTTCCCGACAC
ATCTGGATGGCAAAGTATTCTGCCATCAACATTATGTCGCTTTCGCGCTCGCGCAGTGGTGGCAGTTGTA
CAACATCAAAAGCCAGTCGGTCGAGCAGGTCAGCGCGAAAAGTGCCTTCATTGACCATCGCCGGGAGATC
GGCATTCGTCGCGCATACCAACCGCACATTCACCTGCAATGGTTGGCTGCCGCCAACGCGCTCCAGTTCA
CCGTACTCAATCACGCGCAATAATTTCTCCTGCACCATCATCGGTGCCGTAGCGAGTTCATCAAGAAATA
GCGTACCGCCGTCGGCACGTTCAAATCTCCCTGGATGACGTTTTTGCGCACCGGTAAACGCCCCCGCTTC
GTGACCAAACAGTTCGGAATCCAGCAGATTTTCATTTAACGCCGCGCAGTTAAGGGAAATAAACGGCCCT
TGCCAACGGGAGGAGAGATAATGCAGGCGGCTGGCAATCAGCTCTTTACCGGTGCCGCGTTCGCCGATGA
TGAGCACCGGTTTGTCCAGCGGTGCGAGATGCGAAACCTGTTCCAGCACTTCGAGAAAGCTGTTCGCCTC
ACCAAGTAAATTATCTTTGTATTCTGCCATGGGCCCCATGGTACCTTTCTCCTCTTTAATGAATTCGCTA
GCATAATACCTAGGGCTGAGCTAGCCGTAAAATGCATCCTAGGGATATATTCCGCTTCCTCGCTCACTGA
CTCGCTACGCTCGGTCGTTCGACTGCGGCGAGCGGAAATGGCTTACGAACGGGGCGGAGATTTCCTGGAA
GATGCCAGGAAGATACTTAACAGGGAAGTGAGAGGGCCGCGGCAAAGCCGTTTTTCCATAGGCTCCGCCC
CCCTGACAAGCATCACGAAATCTGACGCTCAAATCAGTGGTGGCGAAACCCGACAGGACTATAAAGATAC
CAGGCGTTTCCCCCTGGCGGCTCCCTCGTGCGCTCTCCTGTTCCTGCCTTTCGGTTTACCGGTGTCATTC
CGCTGTTATGGCCGCGTTTGTCTCATTCCACGCCTGACACTCAGTTCCGGGTAGGCAGTTCGCTCCAAGC
TGGACTGTATGCACGAACCCCCCGTTCAGTCCGACCGCTGCGCCTTATCCGGTAACTATCGTCTTGAGTC
CAACCCGGAAAGACATGCAAAAGCACCACTGGCAGCAGCCACTGGTAATTGATTTAGAGGAGTTAGTCTT
GAAGTCATGCGCCGGTTAAGGCTAAACTGAAAGGACAAGTTTTGGTGACTGCGCTCCTCCAAGCCAGTTA
CCTCGGTTCAAAGAGTTGGTAGCTCAGAGAACCTTCGAAAAACCGCCCTGCAAGGCGGTTTTTTCGTTTT
CAGAGCAAGAGATTACGCGCAGACCAAAACGATCTCAAG
Features (pLannotate 1.2.2; 15 found; start..end, strand, type, name):
    113..207     -  terminator     lambda t0 terminator: transcription terminator from phage lambda
    231..887     -  CDS            cat: CAT_ECOLX - Experimental evidence at protein level: Swiss-Prot protein existence level 1. This enzyme is an effector of chloramphenicol resistance in bacteria. From Escherichia coli. This protein is used as a marker in many commonly used cloning vectors, such as pACYC184.
    888..990     -  promoter       cat promoter: promoter of the E. coli cat gene encoding chloramphenicol acetyltransferase
   1194..1272    -  misc_RNA       tracrRNA: trans-activating CRISPR RNA for the Streptococcus pyogenes CRISPR/Cas9 system
   1568..5672    +  CDS            dCas9 (fragment): catalytically dead mutant of the Cas9 endonuclease from the Streptococcus pyogenes Type II CRISPR/Cas system RNA-guided DNA-binding protein that lacks endonuclease activity due to the D10A mutation in the RuvC catalytic domain and the H840A mutation in the HNH catalytic domain
   5698..5769    +  terminator     rrnB T1 terminator: transcription terminator T1 from the E. coli rrnB gene
   5785..5812    +  terminator     T7Te terminator: phage T7 early transcription terminator
   5824..5858    +  promoter       lacIq promoter (fragment): lacI (mutant); In the lacIq allele, a single base change in the promoter boosts expression of the lacI gene about 10-fold.
   5940..6287    +  CDS            CAPSD_BPMS2 (fragment): Experimental evidence at protein level: Swiss-Prot protein existence level 1. Acts as a translational repressor of viral replicase synthesis late in infection. This latter function is the result of capsid protein interaction with an RNA hairpin which contains the replicase ribosome-binding site. From Escherichia phage MS2 (Bacteriophage MS2).
   6303..6716    +  CDS            tetD: TETD_ECOLX - Experimental evidence at protein level: Swiss-Prot protein existence level 1. From Escherichia coli.
   6776..6831    -  rep_origin     RSF ori (fragment): Plasmids containing the RSF 1030 origin of replication can be propagated in E. coli cells that contain additional plasmids with compatible origins.
   6917..6970    -  CDS            λ N peptide (fragment): N-terminal RNA-binding domain from the λ bacteriophage antiterminator protein N (Baron-Benhamou et al., 2004)
   6983..7870    -  CDS            pspF (fragment): PSPF_ECOLI - Also known as ycjB. Experimental evidence at protein level: Swiss-Prot protein existence level 1. Transcriptional activator for the phage shock protein (psp) operon (pspABCDE) and pspG gene. From Escherichia coli (strain K12).
   7960..8015    -  rep_origin     RSF ori (fragment): Plasmids containing the RSF 1030 origin of replication can be propagated in E. coli cells that contain additional plasmids with compatible origins.
   8103..8648    -  rep_origin     p15A ori: Plasmids containing the medium-copy-number p15A origin of replication can be propagated in E. coli cells that contain a second plasmid with the ColE1 origin.
