[The description below was written by a language model from this plasmid's Addgene catalogue record and pLannotate feature annotations shown in this document.]
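Description:
pCK948 is a bacterial CRISPR activation (CRISPRa) plasmid of about 8.6 kb, built on the pCD178 backbone, that constitutively supplies three protein components: dCas9, MCP-TetD and PspF-λN22. It replicates in E. coli from a p15A origin, which is compatible with ColE1-type plasmids. The record lists it as low copy. Selection is by chloramphenicol through a cat gene with its native promoter, followed by a lambda t0 terminator. Two very short matches annotated as RSF ori fragments flank the PspF cassette. At roughly 56 nt each they are unlikely to be functional origins, and they may simply be repeated spacer or terminator-like sequence.

The largest open reading frame encodes Streptococcus pyogenes dCas9, the D10A/H840A nuclease-dead form that binds DNA under guide RNA direction without cutting, terminated by rrnB T1 and T7Te. An S. pyogenes tracrRNA annotation lies upstream on the opposite strand, and the dCas9 promoter is not annotated. Downstream, a short promoter annotated as a lacIq fragment precedes the MS2 coat protein fused to the E. coli transcriptional activator TetD. The deposited insert lies on the opposite strand: a fragment of PspF, the E. coli activator of the phage shock operon, joined to the λ N22 RNA-binding peptide. According to the catalogue this is expressed from the constitutive BBa_J23107 promoter, which the feature table does not annotate.

MCP and λN22 each bind a distinct RNA hairpin (MS2 and, by general knowledge, boxB), so scaffold guide RNAs carrying these hairpins can recruit either or both activators to a dCas9-bound site. No guide RNA is annotated here, so it is presumably provided from a separate plasmid. The associated study used such constructs to map synergistic and antagonistic effects of combining bacterial CRISPRa activators.
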