Addgene plasmid #242917: pCK948
Purpose: Constitutive expression of dCas9, MCP-TetD, and PspF-λN22
Depositing lab: Jesse Zalatan. Depositing organization: University of Washington. Publication: Systematic Mapping of Bacterial CRISPRa Systems for Synergistic Gene Activation Reveals Antagonistic Effects. Kiattisewee C, Karanjia AV, Cardiff RAL, Olander KE, Leejareon P, Alvi SS, Carothers JM, Zalatan JG. ACS Synth Biol. 2025 Jul 22. doi: 10.1021/acssynbio.5c00358. PubMed 40693287.
Backbone
  Vector backbone: pCD178
  Vector type: CRISPR, Synthetic Biology
Growth in bacteria
  Bacterial resistance: Chloramphenicol, 25 μg/mL
  Growth temperature: 37°C
  Growth strain: DH5alpha
  Copy number: Low Copy
Gene/Insert
  Gene/Insert name: PspF-λN22
  Species: Synthetic
  Entrez Gene: pspF (a.k.a. b1303, ECK1298, ycjB)
  Promoter: BBa_J23107
  Cloning method: Gibson Cloning
  Sequencing primers: 5′ CACGCATTGATTTGAGTCAGC; 3′ tcgtaagccatttccgctcg
Terms and licenses: Academic/Nonprofit Terms; Industry Terms: Not Available to Industry
Depositor comments: Please visit https://doi.org/10.1101/2025.05.14.654134 for bioRxiv preprint.
How to cite: pCK948 was a gift from Jesse Zalatan (Addgene plasmid # 242917 ; http://n2t.net/addgene:242917 ; RRID:Addgene_242917)
